Addgene plasmid #162367: pC0.315 ECK120015170
Purpose: Level 0 transcription terminator
Depositing lab: Alistair McCormick. Depositing organization: University of Edinburgh. Publication: Evaluation and Comparison of the Efficiency of Transcription Terminators in Different Cyanobacterial Species. Gale GAR, Wang B, McCormick AJ. Front Microbiol. 2021 Jan 15;11:624011. doi: 10.3389/fmicb.2020.624011. eCollection 2020. PubMed 33519785.
Backbone
  Vector backbone: pICH41276
Growth in bacteria
  Bacterial resistance: Spectinomycin, 50 μg/mL
  Growth temperature: 37°C
  Growth strain: DH5alpha
  Copy number: High Copy
Gene/Insert
  Gene/Insert name: ECK120015170
  Insert size (bp): 47
Terms and licenses: Academic/Nonprofit Terms; Industry Terms: Not Available to Industry
How to cite: pC0.315 ECK120015170 was a gift from Alistair McCormick (Addgene plasmid # 162367 ; http://n2t.net/addgene:162367 ; RRID:Addgene_162367)
