[The description below was written by a language model from this plasmid's Addgene catalogue record and pLannotate feature annotations shown in this document.]
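Description:
pC0.315 ECK120015170 is a small (about 2.3 kb) Level 0 part plasmid that carries a single transcription terminator, ECK120015170, as a 47 bp insert in the pICH41276 backbone. "Level 0" refers to the basic-part tier of hierarchical modular (Golden Gate/MoClo-style) cloning schemes, in which individual standardised elements such as promoters, coding sequences and terminators are stored in separate plasmids. They are then combined into complete transcription units at higher assembly levels. The record does not list the flanking restriction sites or fusion overhangs, and the terminator itself was not picked up by the automated annotation, which is unsurprising for so short an element.

The plasmid is maintained in E. coli at high copy number through a ColE1/pMB1/pUC-type origin of replication. Selection is with spectinomycin, conferred by the aadA aminoglycoside adenylyltransferase gene, which also gives streptomycin resistance. An AmpR (bla) promoter lies upstream of aadA. The remaining annotations are short fragments of lacI, an integron integrase and a gentamicin acetyltransferase gene. These are most likely non-functional remnants of the sequences from which the backbone and resistance cassette were derived, not working components. There is no expression cassette or reporter on the plasmid.

The associated publication title indicates that the part belongs to a set of terminators evaluated and compared for termination efficiency in different cyanobacterial species. Its expected use is as a terminator module for building transcription units in engineered bacterial or cyanobacterial constructs.
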