Features (pLannotate 1.2.2; 6 found; start..end, strand, type, name):
    394..443     +  CDS            lacI (fragment): lac repressor; lacI; The lac repressor binds to the lac operator to inhibit transcription in E. coli. This inhibition can be relieved by adding lactose or isopropyl-β-D-thiogalactopyranoside (IPTG).
    635..739     +  promoter       AmpR promoter: bla
    730..810     -  CDS            int (fragment): INT2_ECOLX - Protein inferred from homology: Swiss-Prot protein existence level 3. Putative integrase believed to be involved in the insertion of antibiotic resistance genes into plasmids and transposons. From Escherichia coli.
    898..954     +  CDS            GmR (fragment): gentamycin acetyltransferase; aacC1; confers resistance to gentamycin
    961..1749    +  CDS            aadA: S3AD_ECOLX - Experimental evidence at protein level: Swiss-Prot protein existence level 1. Mediates bacterial resistance to the antibiotics streptomycin and spectinomycin. From Escherichia coli.
   1923..211     +  rep_origin     ori (across the origin): high-copy-number ColE1/pMB1/pBR322/pUC origin of replication
>Addgene plasmid #162367 | pC0.315 ECK120015170 | addgene full sequence | sequence record 323950 | Addgene NGS Result
CCTACAGCGTGAGCTATGAGAAAGCGCCACGCTTCCCGAAGGGAGAAAGGCGGACAGGTATCCGGTAAGC
GGCAGGGTCGGAACAGGAGAGCGCACGAGGGAGCTTCCAGGGGGAAACGCCTGGTATCTTTATAGTCCTG
TCGGGTTTCGCCACCTCTGACTTGAGCGTCGATTTTTGTGATGCTCGTCAGGGGGGCGGAGCCTATGGAA
AAACGCCAGCAACGCGGCCTTTTTACGGTTCCTGGCCTTTTGCTGGCCTTTTGCTCACATGTTCTTTCCT
GCGTTATCCCCTGATTCTGTGGATAACCGTATTACCGCCTTTGAGTGAGCTGATACCGCTCGCCGCAGCC
GAACGACCGAGCGCAGCGAGTCAGTGAGCGAGGAAGCGGAAGAGCGCCCAATACGCAAACCGCCTCTCCC
CGCGCGTTGGCCGATTCATTAATCACTCTGTGGTCTCAGCTTACAATTTTCGAAAAAACCCGCTTCGGCG
GGTTTTTTTATAGCTAAAACGCTTGAGACCACGAAGTGGCTCTTCAGTGGACGAAAGGGCCTCGTGATAC
GCCTATTTTTATAGGTTAATGTCATGATAATAATGGTTTCTTAGACGTCAGGTGGCACTTTTCGGGGAAA
TGTGCGCGGAACCCCTATTTGTTTATTTTTCTAAATACATTCAAATATGTATCCGCTCATGAGACAATAA
CCCTGATAAATGCTTCAATAATATTGAAAAAGGAAGAGTATGCGCTCACGCAACTGGTCCAGAACCTTGA
CCGAACGCAGCGGTGGTAACGGCGCAGTGGCGGTTTTCATGGCTTGTTATGACTGTTTTTTTTTGGGGTA
CAGTCTATGCCTCGGGCATCCAAGCAGCAAGCGCGTTACGCCGTGGGTCGATGTTTGATGTTATGGAGCA
GCAACGATGTTACGCAGCAGGGCAGTCGCCCTAAAACAAAGTTAAACATCATGAGGGAAGCGGTGATCGC
CGAAGTATCGACTCAACTATCAGAGGTAGTTGGCGTCATCGAGCGCCATCTCGAACCGACGTTGCTGGCC
GTACATTTGTACGGCTCCGCAGTGGATGGCGGCCTGAAGCCACACAGCGATATTGATTTGCTGGTTACGG
TGACCGTAAGGCTTGATGAAACAACGCGGCGAGCTTTGATCAACGACCTTTTGGAAACTTCGGCTTCCCC
TGGAGAGAGCGAGATTCTCCGCGCTGTAGAAGTCACCATTGTTGTGCACGACGACATCATTCCGTGGCGT
TATCCAGCTAAGCGCGAACTGCAATTTGGAGAATGGCAGCGCAATGACATTCTTGCAGGTATCTTCGAGC
CAGCCACGATCGACATTGATCTGGCTATCTTGCTGACAAAAGCAAGAGAACATAGCGTTGCCTTGGTAGG
TCCAGCGGCGGAGGAACTCTTTGATCCGGTTCCTGAACAGGATCTATTTGAGGCGCTAAATGAAACCTTA
ACGCTATGGAACTCGCCGCCCGACTGGGCTGGCGATGAGCGAAATGTAGTGCTTACGTTGTCCCGCATTT
GGTACAGCGCAGTAACCGGCAAAATCGCGCCGAAGGATGTCGCTGCCGACTGGGCAATGGAGCGCCTGCC
GGCCCAGTATCAGCCCGTCATACTTGAAGCTAGACAGGCTTATCTTGGACAAGAAGAAGATCGCTTGGCC
TCGCGCGCAGATCAGTTGGAAGAATTTGTCCATTACGTAAAAGGCGAGATCACCAAGGTAGTCGGCAAAT
AACTGTCAGACCAAGTTTACTCATATATACTTTAGATTGATTTAAAACTTCATTTTTAATTTAAAAGGAT
CTAGGTGAAGATCCTTTTTGATAATCTCATGACCAAAATCCCTTAACGTGAGTTTTCGTTCCACTGAGCG
TCAGACCCCGTAGAAAAGATCAAAGGATCTTCTTGAGATCCTTTTTTTCTGCGCGTAATCTGCTGCTTGC
AAACAAAAAAACCACCGCTACCAGCGGTGGTTTGTTTGCCGGATCAAGAGCTACCAACTCTTTTTCCGAA
GGTAACTGGCTTCAGCAGAGCGCAGATACCAAATACTGTTCTTCTAGTGTAGCCGTAGTTAGGCCACCAC
TTCAAGAACTCTGTAGCACCGCCTACATACCTCGCTCTGCTAATCCTGTTACCAGTGGCTGCTGCCAGTG
GCGATAAGTCGTGTCTTACCGGGTTGGACTCAAGACGATAGTTACCGGATAAGGCGCAGCGGTCGGGCTG
AACGGGGGGTTCGTGCACACAGCCCAGCTTGGAGCGAACGACCTACACCGAACTGAGATA
